Addgene plasmid #158550: pLIX403-EYFP-ccdB-G418
Purpose: (Empty Backbone) Set of empty Gateway Cloning compatible, inducible, lentiviral vectors with various mammalian selection markers and N-terminal fluorescent protein fusions
Depositing lab: Alejandro Chavez. Depositing organization: Columbia University.
Backbone
  Vector backbone: pLIX403
  Vector type: Mammalian Expression, Lentiviral
  Selectable markers: Neomycin (select with G418)
  Tag / fusion protein: EYFP (N terminal on backbone)
Growth in bacteria
  Bacterial resistance: Chloramphenicol and Ampicillin, 25 & 100 μg/mL
  Growth temperature: 30°C
  Growth strain: ccdB Survival
  Copy number: High Copy
Gene/Insert
  Gene/Insert name: None
Terms and licenses: Academic/Nonprofit Terms; Industry Terms: Not Available to Industry
Depositor comments: 5' Cloning Site: PacI (not destroyed), 3' Cloning Site: SbfI (not destroyed)
How to cite: pLIX403-EYFP-ccdB-G418 was a gift from Alejandro Chavez (Addgene plasmid # 158550 ; http://n2t.net/addgene:158550 ; RRID:Addgene_158550)
