[The description below was written by a language model from this plasmid's Addgene catalogue record and pLannotate feature annotations shown in this document.]
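Description:
pLIX403-EYFP-ccdB-G418 is an empty Gateway destination vector built on the pLIX403 backbone for doxycycline-inducible lentiviral expression in mammalian cells. It belongs to a set of related backbones that differ in their mammalian selection marker and N-terminal fluorescent protein. The roughly 10.4 kb plasmid has a third-generation, self-inactivating lentiviral layout. An RSV promoter drives a truncated HIV-1 5' LTR, followed by the Ψ packaging signal, a gag fragment, the RRE and the cPPT/CTS. A WPRE and a ΔU3 3' LTR close the transfer cassette. In bacteria it replicates from a high-copy ColE1/pUC origin and carries ampicillin resistance. The Gateway cassette adds chloramphenicol resistance and the ccdB toxin gene, so the unrecombined plasmid must be maintained in a ccdB-tolerant strain.

The expression unit consists of a tight TRE promoter (seven tet operators plus a minimal CMV promoter) upstream of a yellow fluorescent protein coding sequence, which the annotation matches to mEYFP. This is followed directly by the attR1–CmR–ccdB–attR2 cassette. An LR recombination with an entry clone replaces this cassette with a gene of interest, giving an N-terminal EYFP fusion, and loss of ccdB provides counter-selection against unrecombined vector. A short His-tag fragment is annotated just downstream of attR2. The depositor also lists PacI and SbfI as retained flanking cloning sites.

A second unit, driven by the human PGK promoter, encodes the neomycin/G418 resistance gene followed by the rtTA3 reverse tetracycline transactivator. The table annotates no separate promoter or linking element between the two. Transduced cells can therefore be selected with G418 and already carry the transactivator needed to switch on the fusion protein with doxycycline. No insert is present.
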