Features (pLannotate 1.2.2; 34 found; start..end, strand, type, name):
     41..158     +  misc_feature   cPPT/CTS: central polypurine tract and central termination sequence of HIV-1
    212..526     +  promoter       tight TRE promoter: Tet-responsive promoter PTight, consisting of seven tet operator sequences followed by the minimal CMV promoter
    543..1259    +  CDS            mEYFP: mEYFP is a basic (constitutively fluorescent) yellow fluorescent protein published in 2002, derived from Aequorea victoria. It is reported to be a very rapidly-maturing monomer.
   1290..1414    +  protein_bind   attR1: mutant version of attR; recombination site for the Gateway® LR reaction LR Clonase™
   1439..1469    +  promoter       lac UV5 promoter: E. coli lac promoter with an "up" mutation
   1493..1522    +  promoter       cat promoter (fragment): promoter of the E. coli cat gene encoding chloramphenicol acetyltransferase
   1523..2182    +  CDS            CmR: chloramphenicol acetyltransferase; cat; confers resistance to chloramphenicol
   2361..2519    +  CDS            ccdA (fragment): CCDA_ECO57 - Also known as H, letA. Experimental evidence at protein level: Swiss-Prot protein existence level 1. Antitoxin component of a type II toxin-antitoxin (TA) system which inhibits the post-segregational killing (PSK) of plasmid-free cells, also referred to as a plasmid addiction system. Binds to and blocks the activity of CcdB; will also remove bound CcdB protein from the CcdB-GyrA complex by forming a CcdA-CcdB complex, a process termed rejuvenation. Functions as a transcriptional corepressor for the ccdAB operon, repression also requires CcdB (By similarity). From Escherichia coli
   2524..2826    +  CDS            ccdB: CCDB_ECOLI - Also known as G, letB, letD. Experimental evidence at protein level: Swiss-Prot protein existence level 1. Toxic component of a type II toxin-antitoxin (TA) system, functioning in plasmid maintainence. Responsible for the post- segregational killing (PSK) of plasmid-free cells, also referred to as a plasmid addiction system. Half-life of over 2 hours. Cell killing by CcdB is accompanied by filamentation, defects in chromosome and plasmid segregation, defects in cell division, formation of anucleate cells, decreased DNA synthesis and plasmid loss. Interferes with the activity of DN
   2870..2994    -  protein_bind   attR2: mutant version of attR; recombination site for the Gateway® LR reaction LR Clonase™
   3053..3071    +  CDS            9xHis (fragment): 9xHis affinity tag
   3081..3591    +  promoter       hPGK promoter: human phosphoglycerate kinase 1 promoter
   3607..4398    +  CDS            NeoR/KanR: aminoglycoside phosphotransferase from Tn5; aph(3')-II (or nptII); confers resistance to neomycin, kanamycin, and G418 (Geneticin®)
   4471..5168    +  CDS            rtTA3 (fragment): reverse tetracycline transactivator 3 activates expression from Tet-responsive promoters in the presence of doxycycline
   5098..5208    +  CDS            VP48: 3 tandem repeats of the minimal activation domain of herpes simplex virus VP16 (Cheng et al., 2013)
   5244..5792    +  misc_feature   WPRE (fragment): woodchuck hepatitis virus posttranscriptional regulatory element
   5818..5889    +  CDS            nef (fragment): NEF_HV1Z2 - Experimental evidence at protein level: Swiss-Prot protein existence level 1. Extracellular Nef protein targets CD4(+) T-lymphocytes for apoptosis by interacting with CXCR4 surface receptors. From Human immunodeficiency virus type 1 group M subtype D (isolate Z2/CDC-Z34) (HIV-1).
   5891..6124    +  LTR            3' LTR (ΔU3): self-inactivating 3' long terminal repeat (LTR) from HIV-1
   6196..6317    +  polyA_signal   SV40 poly(A) signal: SV40 polyadenylation signal
   6357..6492    +  rep_origin     SV40 ori: SV40 origin of replication
   6500..6563    +  promoter       AmpR promoter: bla
   6564..7424    +  CDS            AmpR: β-lactamase; bla; confers resistance to ampicillin, carbenicillin, and related antibiotics
   7595..8183    +  rep_origin     ori: high-copy-number ColE1/pMB1/pBR322/pUC origin of replication
   8366..8458    +  CDS            lacI (fragment): lac repressor; lacI; The lac repressor binds to the lac operator to inhibit transcription in E. coli. This inhibition can be relieved by adding lactose or isopropyl-β-D-thiogalactopyranoside (IPTG).
   8471..8492    +  protein_bind   CAP binding site: CAP binding activates transcription in the presence of cAMP. E. coli catabolite activator protein
   8507..8537    +  promoter       lac promoter: promoter for the E. coli lac operon
   8545..8561    +  protein_bind   lac operator: The lac repressor binds to the lac operator to inhibit transcription in E. coli. This inhibition can be relieved by adding lactose or isopropyl-β-D-thiogalactopyranoside (IPTG). lac repressor encoded by lacI
   8606..8624    +  promoter       T3 promoter: promoter for bacteriophage T3 RNA polymerase
   8652..8878    +  promoter       RSV promoter: Rous sarcoma virus enhancer/promoter
   8879..9059    +  LTR            5' LTR (truncated): truncated 5' long terminal repeat (LTR) from HIV-1
   9106..9231    +  misc_feature   HIV-1 Ψ: packaging signal of human immunodeficiency virus type 1
   9215..9578    +  CDS            HIV-1 gag (fragment): gag protein from human immunodeficiency virus 1; gag
   9724..9957    +  misc_feature   RRE: The Rev response element (RRE) of HIV-1 allows for Rev-dependent mRNA export from the nucleus to the cytoplasm.
  10334..10358   +  CDS            Rev (fragment): human immunodeficiency virus 1 (HIV-1) Rev protein; rev; enhances nuclear export of unspliced and incompletely spliced viral mRNAs
>Addgene plasmid #158550 | pLIX403-EYFP-ccdB-G418 | addgene full sequence | sequence record 309825 | Addgene NGS Result
AATTCTCGACCTCGAGACAAATGGCAGTATTCATCCACAATTTTAAAAGAAAAGGGGGGATTGGGGGGTA
CAGTGCAGGGGAAAGAATAGTAGACATAATAGCAACAGACATACAAACTAAAGAATTACAAAAACAAATT
ACAAAAATTCAAAATTTTCGGGTTTATTACAGGGACAGCAGAGATCCACTTTGGCCGCGAATCGATATGT
CGAGTTTACTCCCTATCAGTGATAGAGAACGTATGTCGAGTTTACTCCCTATCAGTGATAGAGAACGATG
TCGAGTTTACTCCCTATCAGTGATAGAGAACGTATGTCGAGTTTACTCCCTATCAGTGATAGAGAACGTA
TGTCGAGTTTACTCCCTATCAGTGATAGAGAACGTATGTCGAGTTTATCCCTATCAGTGATAGAGAACGT
ATGTCGAGTTTACTCCCTATCAGTGATAGAGAACGTATGTCGAGGTAGGCGTGTACGGTGGGAGGCCTAT
ATAAGCAGAGCTCGTTTAGTGAACCGTCAGATCGCCTGGAGAATTGGCTAGCATGGTGAGCAAGGGCGAG
GAGCTGTTCACCGGGGTGGTGCCCATCCTGGTCGAGCTGGACGGCGACGTAAACGGCCACAAGTTCAGCG
TGTCCGGCGAGGGCGAGGGCGATGCCACCTACGGCAAGCTGACCCTGAAGTTCATCTGCACCACCGGCAA
GCTGCCCGTGCCCTGGCCCACCCTCGTGACCACCTTCGGCTACGGCCTGCAGTGCTTCGCCCGCTACCCC
GACCACATGAAGCAGCACGACTTCTTCAAGTCCGCCATGCCCGAAGGCTACGTCCAGGAGCGCACCATCT
TCTTCAAGGACGACGGCAACTACAAGACCCGCGCCGAGGTGAAGTTCGAGGGCGACACCCTGGTGAACCG
CATCGAGCTGAAGGGCATCGACTTCAAGGAGGACGGCAACATCCTGGGGCACAAGCTGGAGTACAACTAC
AACAGCCACAACGTCTATATCATGGCCGACAAGCAGAAGAACGGCATCAAGGTGAACTTCAAGATCCGCC
ACAACATCGAGGACGGCAGCGTGCAGCTCGCCGACCACTACCAGCAGAACACCCCCATCGGCGACGGCCC
CGTGCTGCTGCCCGACAACCACTACCTGAGCTACCAGTCCAAGCTGAGCAAAGACCCCAACGAGAAGCGC
GATCACATGGTCCTGCTGGAGTTCGTGACCGCCGCCGGGATCACTCTCGGCATGGACGAGCTGTACAAGG
GGGCCGGCCATATCAGCGGCTCTGGTTCGACAAGTTTGTACAAAAAAGCTGAACGAGAAACGTAAAATGA
TATAAATATCAATATATTAAATTAGATTTTGCATAAAAAACAGACTACATAATACTGTAAAACACAACAT
ATCCAGTCACTATGGCGGCCGCATTAGGCACCCCAGGCTTTACACTTTATGCTTCCGGCTCGTATAATGT
GTGGATTTTGAGTTAGGATCCGTCGAGATTTTCAGGAGCTAAGGAAGCTAAAATGGAGAAAAAAATCACT
GGATATACCACCGTTGATATATCCCAATGGCATCGTAAAGAACATTTTGAGGCATTTCAGTCAGTTGCTC
AATGTACCTATAACCAGACCGTTCAGCTGGATATTACGGCCTTTTTAAAGACCGTAAAGAAAAATAAGCA
CAAGTTTTATCCGGCCTTTATTCACATTCTTGCCCGCCTGATGAATGCTCATCCGGAATTCCGTATGGCA
ATGAAAGACGGTGAGCTGGTGATATGGGATAGTGTTCACCCTTGTTACACCGTTTTCCATGAGCAAACTG
AAACGTTTTCATCGCTCTGGAGTGAATACCACGACGATTTCCGGCAGTTTCTACACATATATTCGCAAGA
TGTGGCGTGTTACGGTGAAAACCTGGCCTATTTCCCTAAAGGGTTTATTGAGAATATGTTTTTCGTCTCA
GCCAATCCCTGGGTGAGTTTCACCAGTTTTGATTTAAACGTGGCCAATATGGACAACTTCTTCGCCCCCG
TTTTCACCATGGGCAAATATTATACGCAAGGCGACAAGGTGCTGATGCCGCTGGCGATTCAGGTTCATCA
TGCCGTTTGTGATGGCTTCCATGTCGGCAGAATGCTTAATGAATTACAACAGTACTGCGATGAGTGGCAG
GGCGGGGCGTAAAGATCTGGATCCGGCTTACTAAAAGCCAGATAACAGTATGCGTATTTGCGCGCTGATT
TTTGCGGTATAAGAATATATACTGATATGTATACCCGAAGTATGTCAAAAAGAGGTATGCTATGAAGCAG
CGTATTACAGTGACAGTTGACAGCGACAGCTATCAGTTGCTCAAGGCATATATGATGTCAATATCTCCGG
TCTGGTAAGCACAACCATGCAGAATGAAGCCCGTCGTCTGCGTGCCGAACGCTGGAAAGCGGAAAATCAG
GAAGGGATGGCTGAGGTCGCCCGGTTTATTGAAATGAACGGCTCTTTTGCTGACGAGAACAGGGGCTGGT
GAAATGCAGTTTAAGGTTTACACCTATAAAAGAGAGAGCCGTTATCGTCTGTTTGTGGATGTACAGAGTG
ATATTATTGACACGCCCGGGCGACGGATGGTGATCCCCCTGGCCAGTGCACGTCTGCTGTCAGATAAAGT
CTCCCGTGAACTTTACCCGGTGGTGCATATCGGGGATGAAAGCTGGCGCATGATGACCACCGATATGGCC
AGTGTGCCGGTCTCCGTTATCGGGGAAGAAGTGGCTGATCTCAGCCACCGCGAAAATGACATCAAAAACG
CCATTAACCTGATGTTCTGGGGAATATAAATGTCAGGCTCCCTTATACACAGCCAGTCTGCAGGTCGACC
ATAGTGACTGGATATGTTGTGTTTTACAGTATTATGTAGTCTGTTTTTTATGCAAAATCTAATTTAATAT
ATTGATATTTATATCATTTTACGTTTCTCGTTCAGCTTTCTTGTACAAAGTGGTTGCAGGAAAGCCAATC
CCAAACCCACTCCTAGGTCTCGACAGTACAGCATAGACCGGTCCACCACCACCACCACCACTAAGGATCC
GGGGTTGGGGTTGCGCCTTTTCCAAGGCAGCCCTGGGTTTGCGCAGGGACGCGGCTGCTCTGGGCGTGGT
TCCGGGAAACGCAGCGGCGCCGACCCTGGGTCTCGCACATTCTTCACGTCCGTTCGCAGCGTCACCCGGA
TCTTCGCCGCTACCCTTGTGGGCCCCCCGGCGACGCTTCCTGCTCCGCCCCTAAGTCGGGAAGGTTCCTT
GCGGTTCGCGGCGTGCCGGACGTGACAAACGGAAGCCGCACGTCTCACTAGTACCCTCGCAGACGGACAG
CGCCAGGGAGCAATGGCAGCGCGCCGACCGCGATGGGCTGTGGCCAATAGCGGCTGCTCAGCAGGGCGCG
CCGAGAGCAGCGGCCGGGAAGGGGCGGTGCGGGAGGCGGGGTGTGGGGCGGTAGTGTGGGCCCTGTTCCT
GCCCGCGCGGTGTTCCGCATTCTGCAAGCCTCCGGAGCGCACGTCGGCAGTCGGCTCCCTCGTTGACCGA
ATCACCGACCTCTCTCCCCAGCTTAATTAATTCACCATGATTGAACAAGATGGATTGCACGCAGGTTCTC
CGGCCGCTTGGGTGGAGAGGCTATTCGGCTATGACTGGGCACAACAGACAATCGGCTGCTCTGATGCCGC
CGTGTTCCGGCTGTCAGCGCAGGGGCGCCCGGTTCTTTTTGTCAAGACCGACCTGTCCGGTGCCCTGAAT
GAACTGCAAGACGAGGCAGCGCGGCTATCGTGGCTGGCCACGACGGGCGTTCCTTGCGCAGCTGTGCTCG
ACGTTGTCACTGAAGCGGGAAGGGACTGGCTGCTATTGGGCGAAGTGCCGGGGCAGGATCTCCTGTCATC
TCACCTTGCTCCTGCCGAGAAAGTATCCATCATGGCTGATGCAATGCGGCGGCTGCATACGCTTGATCCG
GCTACCTGCCCATTCGACCACCAAGCGAAACATCGCATCGAGCGAGCACGTACTCGGATGGAAGCCGGTC
TTGTCGATCAGGATGATCTGGACGAAGAGCATCAGGGGCTCGCGCCAGCCGAACTGTTCGCCAGGCTCAA
GGCGAGCATGCCCGACGGCGAGGATCTCGTCGTGACCCATGGCGATGCCTGCTTGCCGAATATCATGGTG
GAAAATGGCCGCTTTTCTGGATTCATCGACTGTGGCCGGCTGGGTGTGGCGGACCGCTATCAGGACATAG
CGTTGGCTACCCGTGATATTGCTGAAGAGCTTGGCGGCGAATGGGCTGACCGCTTCCTCGTGCTTTACGG
TATCGCCGCTCCCGATTCGCAGCGCATCGCCTTCTATCGCCTTCTTGACGAGTTCTTCCCTGCAGGTCCC
GGTGCCGAAGGTAGAGGTTCTCTCCTCACTTGTGGTGATGTTGAAGAAAACCCTGGTCCAATGTCTAGAC
TGGACAAGAGCAAAGTCATAAACGGAGCTCTGGAATTACTCAATGGTGTCGGTATCGAAGGCCTGACGAC
AAGGAAACTCGCTCAAAAGCTGGGAGTTGAGCAGCCTACCCTGTACTGGCACGTGAAGAACAAGCGGGCC
CTGCTCGATGCCCTGCCAATCGAGATGCTGGACAGGCATCATACCCACTTCTGCCCCCTGGAAGGCGAGT
CATGGCAAGACTTTCTGCGGAACAACGCCAAGTCATACCGCTGTGCTCTCCTCTCACATCGCGACGGGGC
TAAAGTGCATCTCGGCACCCGCCCAACAGAGAAACAGTACGAAACCCTGGAAAATCAGCTCGCGTTCCTG
TGTCAGCAAGGCTTCTCCCTGGAGAACGCACTGTACGCTCTGTCCGCCGTGGGCCACTTTACACTGGGCT
GCGTATTGGAGGAACAGGAGCATCAAGTAGCAAAAGAGGAAAGAGAGACACCTACCACCGATTCTATGCC
CCCACTTCTGAGACAAGCAATTGAGCTGTTCGACCGGCAGGGAGCCGAACCTGCCTTCCTTTTCGGCCTG
GAACTAATCATATGTGGCCTGGAGAAACAGCTAAAGTGCGAAAGCGGCGGGCCGACCGACGCCCTTGACG
ATTTTGACTTAGACATGCTCCCAGCCGATGCCCTTGACGACTTTGACCTTGATATGCTGCCTGCTGACGC
TCTTGACGATTTTGACCTTGACATGCTCCCCGGGTAACTAAGTAAGGATCGATCCAAGATATCGTATTCT
TAACTATGTTGCTCCTTTTACGCTATGTGGATACGCTGCTTTAATGCCTTTGTATCATGCTATTGCTTCC
CGTATGGCTTTCATTTTCTCCTCCTTGTATAAATCCTGGTTGCTGTCTCTTTATGAGGAGTTGTGGCCCG
TTGTCAGGCAACGTGGCGTGGTGTGCACTGTGTTTGCTGACGCAACCCCCACTGGTTGGGGCATTGCCAC
CACCTGTCAGCTCCTTTCCGGGACTTTCGCTTTCCCCCTCCCTATTGCCACGGCGGAACTCATCGCCGCC
TGCCTTGCCCGCTGCTGGACAGGGGCTCGGCTGTTGGGCACTGACAATTCCGTGGTGTTGTCGGGGAAGC
TGACGTCCTTTCCATGGCTGCTCGCCTGTGTTGCCACCTGGATTCTGCGCGGGACGTCCTTCTGCTACGT
CCCTTCGGCCCTCAATCCAGCGGACCTTCCTTCCCGCGGCCTGCTGCCGGCTCTGCGGCCTCTTCCGCGT
CTTCGCCTTCGCCCTCAGACGAGTCGGATCTCCCTTTGGGCCGCCTCCCCGCCTGTTTCGCCTCGGCGTC
CGGACTAGAGGTACCTTTAAGACCAATGACTTACAAGGCAGCTGTAGATCTTAGCCACTTTTTAAAAGAA
AAGGGGGGACTGGAAGGGCTAATTCACTCCCAACGAAGACAAGATCTGCTTTTTGCTTGTACTGGGTCTC
TCTGGTTAGACCAGATCTGAGCCTGGGAGCTCTCTGGCTAACTAGGGAACCCACTGCTTAAGCCTCAATA
AAGCTTGCCTTGAGTGCTTCAAGTAGTGTGTGCCCGTCTGTTGTGTGACTCTGGTAACTAGAGATCCCTC
AGACCCTTTTAGTCAGTGTGGAAAATCTCTAGCAGTAGTAGTTCATGTCATCTTATTATTCAGTATTTAT
AACTTGCAAAGAAATGAATATCAGAGAGTGAGAGGAACTTGTTTATTGCAGCTTATAATGGTTACAAATA
AAGCAATAGCATCACAAATTTCACAAATAAAGCATTTTTTTCACTGCATTCTAGTTGTGGTTTGTCCAAA
CTCATCAATGTATCTTATCATGTCTGGCTCTAGCTATCCCGCCCCTAACTCCGCCCATCCCGCCCCTAAC
TCCGCCCAGTTCCGCCCATTCTCCGCCCCATGGCTGACTAATTTTTTTTATTTATGCAGAGGCCGAGGCC
GCCTCGGCCTCTGAGCTATTCCAGAAGTAGTGAGGAGGCTTTTTTGGAGGCCTTTCAAATATGTATCCGC
TCATGAGACAATAACCCTGATAAATGCTTCAATAATATTGAAAAAGGAAGAGTATGAGTATTCAACATTT
CCGTGTCGCCCTTATTCCCTTTTTTGCGGCATTTTGCCTTCCTGTTTTTGCTCACCCAGAAACGCTGGTG
AAAGTAAAAGATGCTGAAGATCAGTTGGGTGCACGAGTGGGTTACATCGAACTGGATCTCAACAGCGGTA
AGATCCTTGAGAGTTTTCGCCCCGAAGAACGTTTTCCAATGATGAGCACTTTTAAAGTTCTGCTATGTGG
CGCGGTATTATCCCGTATTGACGCCGGGCAAGAGCAACTCGGTCGCCGCATACACTATTCTCAGAATGAC
TTGGTTGAGTACTCACCAGTCACAGAAAAGCATCTTACGGATGGCATGACAGTAAGAGAATTATGCAGTG
CTGCCATAACCATGAGTGATAACACTGCGGCCAACTTACTTCTGACAACGATCGGAGGACCGAAGGAGCT
AACCGCTTTTTTGCACAACATGGGGGATCATGTAACTCGCCTTGATCGTTGGGAACCGGAGCTGAATGAA
GCCATACCAAACGACGAGCGTGACACCACGATGCCTGTAGCAATGGCAACAACGTTGCGCAAACTATTAA
CTGGCGAACTACTTACTCTAGCTTCCCGGCAACAATTAATAGACTGGATGGAGGCGGATAAAGTTGCAGG
ACCACTTCTGCGCTCGGCCCTTCCGGCTGGCTGGTTTATTGCTGATAAATCTGGAGCCGGTGAGCGTGGG
TCTCGCGGTATCATTGCAGCACTGGGGCCAGATGGTAAGCCCTCCCGTATCGTAGTTATCTACACGACGG
GGAGTCAGGCAACTATGGATGAACGAAATAGACAGATCGCTGAGATAGGTGCCTCACTGATTAAGCATTG
GTAACTGTCAGACCAAGTTTACTCATATATACTTTAGATTGATTTAAAACTTCATTTTTAATTTAAAAGG
ATCTAGGTGAAGATCCTTTTTGATAATCTCATGACCAAAATCCCTTAACGTGAGTTTTCGTTCCACTGAG
CGTCAGACCCCGTAGAAAAGATCAAAGGATCTTCTTGAGATCCTTTTTTTCTGCGCGTAATCTGCTGCTT
GCAAACAAAAAAACCACCGCTACCAGCGGTGGTTTGTTTGCCGGATCAAGAGCTACCAACTCTTTTTCCG
AAGGTAACTGGCTTCAGCAGAGCGCAGATACCAAATACTGTTCTTCTAGTGTAGCCGTAGTTAGGCCACC
ACTTCAAGAACTCTGTAGCACCGCCTACATACCTCGCTCTGCTAATCCTGTTACCAGTGGCTGCTGCCAG
TGGCGATAAGTCGTGTCTTACCGGGTTGGACTCAAGACGATAGTTACCGGATAAGGCGCAGCGGTCGGGC
TGAACGGGGGGTTCGTGCACACAGCCCAGCTTGGAGCGAACGACCTACACCGAACTGAGATACCTACAGC
GTGAGCTATGAGAAAGCGCCACGCTTCCCGAAGGGAGAAAGGCGGACAGGTATCCGGTAAGCGGCAGGGT
CGGAACAGGAGAGCGCACGAGGGAGCTTCCAGGGGGAAACGCCTGGTATCTTTATAGTCCTGTCGGGTTT
CGCCACCTCTGACTTGAGCGTCGATTTTTGTGATGCTCGTCAGGGGGGCGGAGCCTATGGAAAAACGCCA
GCAACGCGGCCTTTTTACGGTTCCTGGCCTTTTGCTGGCCTTTTGCTCACATGTTCTTTCCTGCGTTATC
CCCTGATTCTGTGGATAACCGTATTACCGCCTTTGAGTGAGCTGATACCGCTCGCCGCAGCCGAACGACC
GAGCGCAGCGAGTCAGTGAGCGAGGAAGCGGAAGAGCGCCCAATACGCAAACCGCCTCTCCCCGCGCGTT
GGCCGATTCATTAATGCAGCTGGCACGACAGGTTTCCCGACTGGAAAGCGGGCAGTGAGCGCAACGCAAT
TAATGTGAGTTAGCTCACTCATTAGGCACCCCAGGCTTTACACTTTATGCTTCCGGCTCGTATGTTGTGT
GGAATTGTGAGCGGATAACAATTTCACACAGGAAACAGCTATGACCATGATTACGCCAAGCGCGCAATTA
ACCCTCACTAAAGGGAACAAAAGCTGGAGCTGCAAGCTTAATGTAGTCTTATGCAATACTCTTGTAGTCT
TGCAACATGGTAACGATGAGTTAGCAACATGCCTTACAAGGAGAGAAAAAGCACCGTGCATGCCGATTGG
TGGAAGTAAGGTGGTACGATCGTGCCTTATTAGGAAGGCAACAGACGGGTCTGACATGGATTGGACGAAC
CACTGAATTGCCGCATTGCAGAGATATTGTATTTAAGTGCCTAGCTCGATACATAAACGGGTCTCTCTGG
TTAGACCAGATCTGAGCCTGGGAGCTCTCTGGCTAACTAGGGAACCCACTGCTTAAGCCTCAATAAAGCT
TGCCTTGAGTGCTTCAAGTAGTGTGTGCCCGTCTGTTGTGTGACTCTGGTAACTAGAGATCCCTCAGACC
CTTTTAGTCAGTGTGGAAAATCTCTAGCAGTGGCGCCCGAACAGGGACTTGAAAGCGAAAGGGAAACCAG
AGGAGCTCTCTCGACGCAGGACTCGGCTTGCTGAAGCGCGCACGGCAAGAGGCGAGGGGCGGCGACTGGT
GAGTACGCCAAAAATTTTGACTAGCGGAGGCTAGAAGGAGAGAGATGGGTGCGAGAGCGTCAGTATTAAG
CGGGGGAGAATTAGATCGCGATGGGAAAAAATTCGGTTAAGGCCAGGGGGAAAGAAAAAATATAAATTAA
AACATATAGTATGGGCAAGCAGGGAGCTAGAACGATTCGCAGTTAATCCTGGCCTGTTAGAAACATCAGA
AGGCTGTAGACAAATACTGGGACAGCTACAACCATCCCTTCAGACAGGATCAGAAGAACTTAGATCATTA
TATAATACAGTAGCAACCCTCTATTGTGTGCATCAAAGGATAGAGATAAAAGACACCAAGGAAGCTTTAG
ACAAGATAGAGGAAGAGCAAAACAAAAGTAAGACCACCGCACAGCAAGCGGCCGCTGATCTTCAGACCTG
GAGGAGGAGATATGAGGGACAATTGGAGAAGTGAATTATATAAATATAAAGTAGTAAAAATTGAACCATT
AGGAGTAGCACCCACCAAGGCAAAGAGAAGAGTGGTGCAGAGAGAAAAAAGAGCAGTGGGAATAGGAGCT
TTGTTCCTTGGGTTCTTGGGAGCAGCAGGAAGCACTATGGGCGCAGCGTCAATGACGCTGACGGTACAGG
CCAGACAATTATTGTCTGGTATAGTGCAGCAGCAGAACAATTTGCTGAGGGCTATTGAGGCGCAACAGCA
TCTGTTGCAACTCACAGTCTGGGGCATCAAGCAGCTCCAGGCAAGAATCCTGGCTGTGGAAAGATACCTA
AAGGATCAACAGCTCCTGGGGATTTGGGGTTGCTCTGGAAAACTCATTTGCACCACTGCTGTGCCTTGGA
ATGCTAGTTGGAGTAATAAATCTCTGGAACAGATTTGGAATCACACGACCTGGATGGAGTGGGACAGAGA
AATTAACAATTACACAAGCTTAATACACTCCTTAATTGAAGAATCGCAAAACCAGCAAGAAAAGAATGAA
CAAGAATTATTGGAATTAGATAAATGGGCAAGTTTGTGGAATTGGTTTAACATAACAAATTGGCTGTGGT
ATATAAAATTATTCATAATGATAGTAGGAGGCTTGGTAGGTTTAAGAATAGTTTTTGCTGTACTTTCTAT
AGTGAATAGAGTTAGGCAGGGATATTCACCATTATCGTTTCAGACCCACCTCCCAACCCCGAGGGGAC
